Addgene plasmid #77606: CLK2 gRNA (BRDN0001148251)
Purpose: 3rd generation lentiviral gRNA plasmid targeting human CLK2
Depositing lab: John Doench & David Root. Depositing organization: Broad Institute. Publication: Optimized sgRNA design to maximize activity and minimize off-target effects of CRISPR-Cas9. Doench JG, Fusi N, Sullender M, Hegde M, Vaimberg EW, Donovan KF, Smith I, Tothova Z, Wilen C, Orchard R, Virgin HW, Listgarten J, Root DE. Nat Biotechnol. 2016 Jan 18. doi: 10.1038/nbt.3437. PubMed 26780180.
Backbone
  Vector backbone: lentiGuide-Puro
  Backbone manufacturer: Zhang Lab (Addgene plasmid # 52963)
  Vector type: Mammalian Expression, Lentiviral, CRISPR
  Selectable markers: Puromycin
Growth in bacteria
  Bacterial resistance: Ampicillin, 100 μg/mL
  Growth temperature: 37°C
  Growth strain: DH5alpha
  Copy number: High Copy
Gene/Insert
  Gene/Insert name: CLK2 (alt names: CLK2; NM_001294338.1)
  gRNA/shRNA sequence: CCGGTCATACACCCTCCGGT
  Species: H. sapiens (human)
  Entrez Gene: CLK2
  Promoter: hU6
  Cloning method: Unknown
  Sequencing primers: 5′ U6-F; 3′ pS2-R
Terms and licenses: Academic/Nonprofit Terms; Industry Terms: Not Available to Industry
Depositor comments: The gRNA was designed to target the following Genbank reference sequence(s): NM_001294338.1,NM_003993.3. Note that this plasmid does NOT contain Cas9. It should be used in conjunction with lentiCas9-Blast (Addgene #52962) or otherwise with cell lines already expressing Cas9. Browse the full kinome gRNA library at http://www.addgene.org/pooled-library/broadgpp-human-kinome/ or visit http://www.broadinstitute.org/rnai/public/ for detailed protocols and information.
How to cite: CLK2 gRNA (BRDN0001148251) was a gift from John Doench & David Root (Addgene plasmid # 77606 ; http://n2t.net/addgene:77606 ; RRID:Addgene_77606)
