[The description below was written by a language model from this plasmid's Addgene catalogue record and pLannotate feature annotations shown in this document.]
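Description:
CLK2 gRNA (BRDN0001148251) is a third-generation lentiviral guide RNA plasmid built on the lentiGuide-Puro backbone and designed to direct Streptococcus pyogenes Cas9 to the human CLK2 gene. It is propagated in E. coli as a high-copy plasmid through a ColE1/pUC-type origin with ampicillin resistance (β-lactamase). The backbone also carries an f1 origin, an SV40 origin and poly(A) signal, and remnants of lac and T7/T3 cloning-vector sequence.

The viral genome is transcribed from an RSV promoter fused to a truncated HIV-1 5' LTR, which makes packaging Tat-independent. It contains the Ψ packaging signal with a partial gag region, the Rev response element for nuclear export of the full-length RNA, and a cPPT/CTS element. It ends in a ΔU3 self-inactivating 3' LTR, so the integrated provirus lacks LTR promoter activity. Two expression units sit between the LTRs. A human U6 RNA polymerase III promoter drives the CLK2-specific 20-nucleotide spacer joined to the SpCas9 gRNA scaffold. Downstream, the EF-1α core promoter with its intron A drives puromycin N-acetyltransferase, followed by a WPRE to enhance transcript expression, allowing puromycin selection of transduced mammalian cells.

The plasmid does not encode Cas9, so it must be used together with a separate Cas9 vector such as lentiCas9-Blast or in cells that already express Cas9. The guide was designed against two CLK2 reference transcripts and belongs to a human kinome gRNA collection, produced alongside work on optimized sgRNA design for higher on-target activity and fewer off-target effects. It is suited to CLK2 gene disruption in human cells.
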