Features (pLannotate 1.2.2; 29 found; start..end, strand, type, name):
     14..80      +  CDS            small t antigen (fragment): SV40 (simian virus 40) small t antigen
    106..317     +  promoter       EF-1α core promoter: core promoter for human elongation factor EF-1α
    318..1256    +  intron         EF-1α intron A: intron upstream of the start codon of human EF-1α
   1278..1877    +  CDS            PuroR (fragment): puromycin N-acetyltransferase; pac from Streptomyces; confers resistance to puromycin
   1893..2481    +  misc_feature   WPRE: woodchuck hepatitis virus posttranscriptional regulatory element
   2532..2551    +  misc_feature   cPPT/CTS (fragment): central polypurine tract and central termination sequence of HIV-1
   2553..2786    +  LTR            3' LTR (ΔU3): self-inactivating 3' long terminal repeat (LTR) from HIV-1
   2864..2985    +  polyA_signal   SV40 poly(A) signal: SV40 polyadenylation signal
   3025..3160    +  rep_origin     SV40 ori: SV40 origin of replication
   3181..3199    -  promoter       T7 promoter: promoter for bacteriophage T7 RNA polymerase
   3207..3362    +  CDS            lacZα (fragment): LacZα fragment of β-galactosidase; lacZ fragment
   3367..3795    +  rep_origin     f1 ori (sequence partly withheld): f1 bacteriophage origin of replication; arrow indicates direction of (+) strand synthesis
   3848..3952    +  promoter       AmpR promoter: bla
   3953..4813    +  CDS            AmpR: β-lactamase; bla; confers resistance to ampicillin, carbenicillin, and related antibiotics
   4984..5572    +  rep_origin     ori: high-copy-number ColE1/pMB1/pBR322/pUC origin of replication
   5755..5847    +  CDS            lacI (fragment): lac repressor; lacI; The lac repressor binds to the lac operator to inhibit transcription in E. coli. This inhibition can be relieved by adding lactose or isopropyl-β-D-thiogalactopyranoside (IPTG).
   5860..5881    +  protein_bind   CAP binding site: CAP binding activates transcription in the presence of cAMP. E. coli catabolite activator protein
   5896..5926    +  promoter       lac promoter: promoter for the E. coli lac operon
   5934..5950    +  protein_bind   lac operator: The lac repressor binds to the lac operator to inhibit transcription in E. coli. This inhibition can be relieved by adding lactose or isopropyl-β-D-thiogalactopyranoside (IPTG). lac repressor encoded by lacI
   5995..6013    +  promoter       T3 promoter: promoter for bacteriophage T3 RNA polymerase
   6041..6267    +  promoter       RSV promoter: Rous sarcoma virus enhancer/promoter
   6268..6448    +  LTR            5' LTR (truncated): truncated 5' long terminal repeat (LTR) from HIV-1
   6495..6620    +  misc_feature   HIV-1 Ψ: packaging signal of human immunodeficiency virus type 1
   6604..6967    +  CDS            HIV-1 gag (fragment): gag protein from human immunodeficiency virus 1; gag
   7113..7346    +  misc_feature   RRE: The Rev response element (RRE) of HIV-1 allows for Rev-dependent mRNA export from the nucleus to the cytoplasm.
   7723..7749    +  CDS            Rev (fragment): human immunodeficiency virus 1 (HIV-1) Rev protein; rev; enhances nuclear export of unspliced and incompletely spliced viral mRNAs
   7753..7993    +  promoter       U6 promoter: RNA polymerase III promoter for human U6 snRNA
   8023..8098    +  misc_RNA       gRNA scaffold: guide RNA scaffold for the Streptococcus pyogenes CRISPR/Cas9 system
   8154..8271    +  misc_feature   cPPT/CTS: central polypurine tract and central termination sequence of HIV-1
>Addgene plasmid #77606 | CLK2 gRNA (BRDN0001148251) | addgene full sequence | sequence record 188090 | Addgene Assembled Sequence
CCCGGGTGCAAAGATGGATAAAGTTTTAAACAGAGAGGAATCTTTGCAGCTAATGGACCTTCTAGGTCTT
GAAAGGAGTGGGAATTGGCTCCGGTGCCCGTCAGTGGGCAGAGCGCACATCGCCCACAGTCCCCGAGAAG
TTGGGGGGAGGGGTCGGCAATTGATCCGGTGCCTAGAGAAGGTGGCGCGGGGTAAACTGGGAAAGTGATG
TCGTGTACTGGCTCCGCCTTTTTCCCGAGGGTGGGGGAGAACCGTATATAAGTGCAGTAGTCGCCGTGAA
CGTTCTTTTTCGCAACGGGTTTGCCGCCAGAACACAGGTAAGTGCCGTGTGTGGTTCCCGCGGGCCTGGC
CTCTTTACGGGTTATGGCCCTTGCGTGCCTTGAATTACTTCCACCTGGCTGCAGTACGTGATTCTTGATC
CCGAGCTTCGGGTTGGAAGTGGGTGGGAGAGTTCGAGGCCTTGCGCTTAAGGAGCCCCTTCGCCTCGTGC
TTGAGTTGAGGCCTGGCCTGGGCGCTGGGGCCGCCGCGTGCGAATCTGGTGGCACCTTCGCGCCTGTCTC
GCTGCTTTCGATAAGTCTCTAGCCATTTAAAATTTTTGATGACCTGCTGCGACGCTTTTTTTCTGGCAAG
ATAGTCTTGTAAATGCGGGCCAAGATCTGCACACTGGTATTTCGGTTTTTGGGGCCGCGGGCGGCGACGG
GGCCCGTGCGTCCCAGCGCACATGTTCGGCGAGGCGGGGCCTGCGAGCGCGGCCACCGAGAATCGGACGG
GGGTAGTCTCAAGCTGGCCGGCCTGCTCTGGTGCCTGGCCTCGCGCCGCCGTGTATCGCCCCGCCCTGGG
CGGCAAGGCTGGCCCGGTCGGCACCAGTTGCGTGAGCGGAAAGATGGCCGCTTCCCGGCCCTGCTGCAGG
GAGCTCAAAATGGAGGACGCGGCGCTCGGGAGAGCGGGCGGGTGAGTCACCCACACAAAGGAAAAGGGCC
TTTCCGTCCTCAGCCGTCGCTTCATGTGACTCCACGGAGTACCGGGCGCCGTCCAGGCACCTCGATTAGT
TCTCGAGCTTTTGGAGTACGTCGTCTTTAGGTTGGGGGGAGGGGTTTTATGCGATGGAGTTTCCCCACAC
TGAGTGGGTGGAGACTGAAGTTAGGCCAGCTTGGCACTTGATGTAATTCTCCTTGGAATTTGCCCTTTTT
GAGTTTGGATCTTGGTTCATTCTCAAGCCTCAGACAGTGGTTCAAAGTTTTTTTCTTCCATTTCAGGTGT
CGTGACGTACGGCCACCATGACCGAGTACAAGCCCACGGTGCGCCTCGCCACCCGCGACGACGTCCCCAG
GGCCGTACGCACCCTCGCCGCCGCGTTCGCCGACTACCCCGCCACGCGCCACACCGTCGATCCGGACCGC
CACATCGAGCGGGTCACCGAGCTGCAAGAACTCTTCCTCACGCGCGTCGGGCTCGACATCGGCAAGGTGT
GGGTCGCGGACGACGGCGCCGCCGTGGCGGTCTGGACCACGCCGGAGAGCGTCGAAGCGGGGGCGGTGTT
CGCCGAGATCGGCCCGCGCATGGCCGAGTTGAGCGGTTCCCGGCTGGCCGCGCAGCAACAGATGGAAGGC
CTCCTGGCGCCGCACCGGCCCAAGGAGCCCGCGTGGTTCCTGGCCACCGTCGGAGTCTCGCCCGACCACC
AGGGCAAGGGTCTGGGCAGCGCCGTCGTGCTCCCCGGAGTGGAGGCGGCCGAGCGCGCCGGGGTGCCCGC
CTTCCTGGAGACCTCCGCGCCCCGCAACCTCCCCTTCTACGAGCGGCTCGGCTTCACCGTCACCGCCGAC
GTCGAGGTGCCCGAAGGACCGCGCACCTGGTGCATGACCCGCAAGCCCGGTGCCTGAACGCGTTAAGTCG
ACAATCAACCTCTGGATTACAAAATTTGTGAAAGATTGACTGGTATTCTTAACTATGTTGCTCCTTTTAC
GCTATGTGGATACGCTGCTTTAATGCCTTTGTATCATGCTATTGCTTCCCGTATGGCTTTCATTTTCTCC
TCCTTGTATAAATCCTGGTTGCTGTCTCTTTATGAGGAGTTGTGGCCCGTTGTCAGGCAACGTGGCGTGG
TGTGCACTGTGTTTGCTGACGCAACCCCCACTGGTTGGGGCATTGCCACCACCTGTCAGCTCCTTTCCGG
GACTTTCGCTTTCCCCCTCCCTATTGCCACGGCGGAACTCATCGCCGCCTGCCTTGCCCGCTGCTGGACA
GGGGCTCGGCTGTTGGGCACTGACAATTCCGTGGTGTTGTCGGGGAAATCATCGTCCTTTCCTTGGCTGC
TCGCCTGTGTTGCCACCTGGATTCTGCGCGGGACGTCCTTCTGCTACGTCCCTTCGGCCCTCAATCCAGC
GGACCTTCCTTCCCGCGGCCTGCTGCCGGCTCTGCGGCCTCTTCCGCGTCTTCGCCTTCGCCCTCAGACG
AGTCGGATCTCCCTTTGGGCCGCCTCCCCGCGTCGACTTTAAGACCAATGACTTACAAGGCAGCTGTAGA
TCTTAGCCACTTTTTAAAAGAAAAGGGGGGACTGGAAGGGCTAATTCACTCCCAACGAAGACAAGATCTG
CTTTTTGCTTGTACTGGGTCTCTCTGGTTAGACCAGATCTGAGCCTGGGAGCTCTCTGGCTAACTAGGGA
ACCCACTGCTTAAGCCTCAATAAAGCTTGCCTTGAGTGCTTCAAGTAGTGTGTGCCCGTCTGTTGTGTGA
CTCTGGTAACTAGAGATCCCTCAGACCCTTTTAGTCAGTGTGGAAAATCTCTAGCAGTACGTATAGTAGT
TCATGTCATCTTATTATTCAGTATTTATAACTTGCAAAGAAATGAATATCAGAGAGTGAGAGGAACTTGT
TTATTGCAGCTTATAATGGTTACAAATAAAGCAATAGCATCACAAATTTCACAAATAAAGCATTTTTTTC
ACTGCATTCTAGTTGTGGTTTGTCCAAACTCATCAATGTATCTTATCATGTCTGGCTCTAGCTATCCCGC
CCCTAACTCCGCCCATCCCGCCCCTAACTCCGCCCAGTTCCGCCCATTCTCCGCCCCATGGCTGACTAAT
TTTTTTTATTTATGCAGAGGCCGAGGCCGCCTCGGCCTCTGAGCTATTCCAGAAGTAGTGAGGAGGCTTT
TTTGGAGGCCTAGGGACGTACCCAATTCGCCCTATAGTGAGTCGTATTACGCGCGCTCACTGGCCGTCGT
TTTACAACGTCGTGACTGGGAAAACCCTGGCGTTACCCAACTTAATCGCCTTGCAGCACATCCCCCTTTC
GCCAGCTGGCGTAATAGCGAAGAGGCCCGCACCGATCGCCCTTCCCAACAGTTGCGCAGCCTGAATGGCG
AATGGG
[124 nt withheld, positions 3367-3490]
C
[91 nt withheld, positions 3492-3582]
A
[49 nt withheld, positions 3584-3632]
CCTTTGACGTTGGAGTCCACGTTCTTT
[37 nt withheld, positions 3660-3696]
ACCCTATCTCGGTCTATTCTTTTGATTTATAAGGGATTTTGCCGATTTCGGCCTATTGGTTAAAAAATGA
GCTGATTTAACAAAAATTTAACGCGAATTTTAACAAAATATTAACGCTTACAATTTAGGTGGCACTTTTC
GGGGAAATGTGCGCGGAACCCCTATTTGTTTATTTTTCTAAATACATTCAAATATGTATCCGCTCATGAG
ACAATAACCCTGATAAATGCTTCAATAATATTGAAAAAGGAAGAGTATGAGTATTCAACATTTCCGTGTC
GCCCTTATTCCCTTTTTTGCGGCATTTTGCCTTCCTGTTTTTGCTCACCCAGAAACGCTGGTGAAAGTAA
AAGATGCTGAAGATCAGTTGGGTGCACGAGTGGGTTACATCGAACTGGATCTCAACAGCGGTAAGATCCT
TGAGAGTTTTCGCCCCGAAGAACGTTTTCCAATGATGAGCACTTTTAAAGTTCTGCTATGTGGCGCGGTA
TTATCCCGTATTGACGCCGGGCAAGAGCAACTCGGTCGCCGCATACACTATTCTCAGAATGACTTGGTTG
AGTACTCACCAGTCACAGAAAAGCATCTTACGGATGGCATGACAGTAAGAGAATTATGCAGTGCTGCCAT
AACCATGAGTGATAACACTGCGGCCAACTTACTTCTGACAACGATCGGAGGACCGAAGGAGCTAACCGCT
TTTTTGCACAACATGGGGGATCATGTAACTCGCCTTGATCGTTGGGAACCGGAGCTGAATGAAGCCATAC
CAAACGACGAGCGTGACACCACGATGCCTGTAGCAATGGCAACAACGTTGCGCAAACTATTAACTGGCGA
ACTACTTACTCTAGCTTCCCGGCAACAATTAATAGACTGGATGGAGGCGGATAAAGTTGCAGGACCACTT
CTGCGCTCGGCCCTTCCGGCTGGCTGGTTTATTGCTGATAAATCTGGAGCCGGTGAGCGTGGGTCTCGCG
GTATCATTGCAGCACTGGGGCCAGATGGTAAGCCCTCCCGTATCGTAGTTATCTACACGACGGGGAGTCA
GGCAACTATGGATGAACGAAATAGACAGATCGCTGAGATAGGTGCCTCACTGATTAAGCATTGGTAACTG
TCAGACCAAGTTTACTCATATATACTTTAGATTGATTTAAAACTTCATTTTTAATTTAAAAGGATCTAGG
TGAAGATCCTTTTTGATAATCTCATGACCAAAATCCCTTAACGTGAGTTTTCGTTCCACTGAGCGTCAGA
CCCCGTAGAAAAGATCAAAGGATCTTCTTGAGATCCTTTTTTTCTGCGCGTAATCTGCTGCTTGCAAACA
AAAAAACCACCGCTACCAGCGGTGGTTTGTTTGCCGGATCAAGAGCTACCAACTCTTTTTCCGAAGGTAA
CTGGCTTCAGCAGAGCGCAGATACCAAATACTGTTCTTCTAGTGTAGCCGTAGTTAGGCCACCACTTCAA
GAACTCTGTAGCACCGCCTACATACCTCGCTCTGCTAATCCTGTTACCAGTGGCTGCTGCCAGTGGCGAT
AAGTCGTGTCTTACCGGGTTGGACTCAAGACGATAGTTACCGGATAAGGCGCAGCGGTCGGGCTGAACGG
GGGGTTCGTGCACACAGCCCAGCTTGGAGCGAACGACCTACACCGAACTGAGATACCTACAGCGTGAGCT
ATGAGAAAGCGCCACGCTTCCCGAAGGGAGAAAGGCGGACAGGTATCCGGTAAGCGGCAGGGTCGGAACA
GGAGAGCGCACGAGGGAGCTTCCAGGGGGAAACGCCTGGTATCTTTATAGTCCTGTCGGGTTTCGCCACC
TCTGACTTGAGCGTCGATTTTTGTGATGCTCGTCAGGGGGGCGGAGCCTATGGAAAAACGCCAGCAACGC
GGCCTTTTTACGGTTCCTGGCCTTTTGCTGGCCTTTTGCTCACATGTTCTTTCCTGCGTTATCCCCTGAT
TCTGTGGATAACCGTATTACCGCCTTTGAGTGAGCTGATACCGCTCGCCGCAGCCGAACGACCGAGCGCA
GCGAGTCAGTGAGCGAGGAAGCGGAAGAGCGCCCAATACGCAAACCGCCTCTCCCCGCGCGTTGGCCGAT
TCATTAATGCAGCTGGCACGACAGGTTTCCCGACTGGAAAGCGGGCAGTGAGCGCAACGCAATTAATGTG
AGTTAGCTCACTCATTAGGCACCCCAGGCTTTACACTTTATGCTTCCGGCTCGTATGTTGTGTGGAATTG
TGAGCGGATAACAATTTCACACAGGAAACAGCTATGACCATGATTACGCCAAGCGCGCAATTAACCCTCA
CTAAAGGGAACAAAAGCTGGAGCTGCAAGCTTAATGTAGTCTTATGCAATACTCTTGTAGTCTTGCAACA
TGGTAACGATGAGTTAGCAACATGCCTTACAAGGAGAGAAAAAGCACCGTGCATGCCGATTGGTGGAAGT
AAGGTGGTACGATCGTGCCTTATTAGGAAGGCAACAGACGGGTCTGACATGGATTGGACGAACCACTGAA
TTGCCGCATTGCAGAGATATTGTATTTAAGTGCCTAGCTCGATACATAAACGGGTCTCTCTGGTTAGACC
AGATCTGAGCCTGGGAGCTCTCTGGCTAACTAGGGAACCCACTGCTTAAGCCTCAATAAAGCTTGCCTTG
AGTGCTTCAAGTAGTGTGTGCCCGTCTGTTGTGTGACTCTGGTAACTAGAGATCCCTCAGACCCTTTTAG
TCAGTGTGGAAAATCTCTAGCAGTGGCGCCCGAACAGGGACTTGAAAGCGAAAGGGAAACCAGAGGAGCT
CTCTCGACGCAGGACTCGGCTTGCTGAAGCGCGCACGGCAAGAGGCGAGGGGCGGCGACTGGTGAGTACG
CCAAAAATTTTGACTAGCGGAGGCTAGAAGGAGAGAGATGGGTGCGAGAGCGTCAGTATTAAGCGGGGGA
GAATTAGATCGCGATGGGAAAAAATTCGGTTAAGGCCAGGGGGAAAGAAAAAATATAAATTAAAACATAT
AGTATGGGCAAGCAGGGAGCTAGAACGATTCGCAGTTAATCCTGGCCTGTTAGAAACATCAGAAGGCTGT
AGACAAATACTGGGACAGCTACAACCATCCCTTCAGACAGGATCAGAAGAACTTAGATCATTATATAATA
CAGTAGCAACCCTCTATTGTGTGCATCAAAGGATAGAGATAAAAGACACCAAGGAAGCTTTAGACAAGAT
AGAGGAAGAGCAAAACAAAAGTAAGACCACCGCACAGCAAGCGGCCGCTGATCTTCAGACCTGGAGGAGG
AGATATGAGGGACAATTGGAGAAGTGAATTATATAAATATAAAGTAGTAAAAATTGAACCATTAGGAGTA
GCACCCACCAAGGCAAAGAGAAGAGTGGTGCAGAGAGAAAAAAGAGCAGTGGGAATAGGAGCTTTGTTCC
TTGGGTTCTTGGGAGCAGCAGGAAGCACTATGGGCGCAGCGTCAATGACGCTGACGGTACAGGCCAGACA
ATTATTGTCTGGTATAGTGCAGCAGCAGAACAATTTGCTGAGGGCTATTGAGGCGCAACAGCATCTGTTG
CAACTCACAGTCTGGGGCATCAAGCAGCTCCAGGCAAGAATCCTGGCTGTGGAAAGATACCTAAAGGATC
AACAGCTCCTGGGGATTTGGGGTTGCTCTGGAAAACTCATTTGCACCACTGCTGTGCCTTGGAATGCTAG
TTGGAGTAATAAATCTCTGGAACAGATTTGGAATCACACGACCTGGATGGAGTGGGACAGAGAAATTAAC
AATTACACAAGCTTAATACACTCCTTAATTGAAGAATCGCAAAACCAGCAAGAAAAGAATGAACAAGAAT
TATTGGAATTAGATAAATGGGCAAGTTTGTGGAATTGGTTTAACATAACAAATTGGCTGTGGTATATAAA
ATTATTCATAATGATAGTAGGAGGCTTGGTAGGTTTAAGAATAGTTTTTGCTGTACTTTCTATAGTGAAT
AGAGTTAGGCAGGGATATTCACCATTATCGTTTCAGACCCACCTCCCAACCCCGAGGGGACCCAGAGAGG
GCCTATTTCCCATGATTCCTTCATATTTGCATATACGATACAAGGCTGTTAGAGAGATAATTAGAATTAA
TTTGACTGTAAACACAAAGATATTAGTACAAAATACGTGACGTAGAAAGTAATAATTTCTTGGGTAGTTT
GCAGTTTTAAAATTATGTTTTAAAATGGACTATCATATGCTTACCGTAACTTGAAAGTATTTCGATTTCT
TGGCTTTATATATCTTGTGGAAAGGACGAAACACCGCCGGTCATACACCCTCCGGTGTTTTAGAGCTAGA
AATAGCAAGTTAAAATAAGGCTAGTCCGTTATCAACTTGAAAAAGTGGCACCGAGTCGGTGCTTTTTTAA
GCTTGGCGTAACTAGATCTTGAGACAAATGGCAGTATTCATCCACAATTTTAAAAGAAAAGGGGGGATTG
GGGGGTACAGTGCAGGGGAAAGAATAGTAGACATAATAGCAACAGACATACAAACTAAAGAATTACAAAA
ACAAATTACAAAAATTCAAAATTTTCGGGTTTATTACAGGGACAGCAGAGATCCACTTTGGCGCCGGCTC
GAGGGGG
