>Addgene plasmid #77606 | CLK2 gRNA (BRDN0001148251) | depositor partial sequence | sequence record 145066 | Target Sequence
CCGGTCATACACCCTCCGGT
