>Addgene plasmid #77606 | CLK2 gRNA (BRDN0001148251) | addgene partial sequence | sequence record 188089 | hU6-F
TAGAAAGTAATAATTTCTTGGGTAGTTTGCAGTTTTAAAATTATGTTTTAAAATGGACTATCATATGCTT
ACCGTAACTTGAAAGTATTTCGATTTCTTGGCTTTATATATCTTGTGGAAAGGACGAAACACCGCCGGTC
ATACACCCTCCGGTGTTTTAGAGCTAGAAATAGCAAGTTAAAATAAGGCTAGTCCGTTATCAACTTGAAA
AAGTGGCACCGAGTCGGTGCTTTTTTAAGCTTGGCGTAACTAGATCTTGAGACAAATGGCAGTATTCATC
CACAATTTTAAAAGAAAAGGGGGGATTGGGGGGTACAGTGCAGGGGAAAGAATAGTAGACATAATAGCAA
CAGACATACAAACTAAAGAATTACAAAAACAAATTACAAAAATTCAAAATTTTCGGGTTTATTACAGGGA
CAGCAGAGATCCACTTTGGCGCCGGCTCGAGGGGGCCCGGGTGCAAAGATGGATAAAGTTTTAAACAGAG
AGGAATCTTTGCAGCTAATGGACCTTCTAGGTCTTGAAAGGAGTGGGAATTGGCTCCGGTGCCCGTCAGT
GGGCAGAGCG
